>Addgene plasmid #161826 | pcDNA3-RsSHC014-RBD-8h | addgene full sequence | sequence record 316777 | Addgene NGS Result
GCTGAGTAGTGCGCGAGCAAAATTTAAGCTACAACAAGGCAAGGCTTGACCGACAATTGCATGAAGAATC
TGCTTAGGGTTAGGCGTTTTGCGCTGCTTCGCGATGTACGGGCCAGATATACGCGTTGACATTGATTATT
GACTAGTTATTAATAGTAATCAATTACGGGGTCATTAGTTCATAGCCCATATATGGAGTTCCGCGTTACA
TAACTTACGGTAAATGGCCCGCCTGGCTGACCGCCCAACGACCCCCGCCCATTGACGTCAATAATGACGT
ATGTTCCCATAGTAACGCCAATAGGGACTTTCCATTGACGTCAATGGGTGGAGTATTTACGGTAAACTGC
CCACTTGGCAGTACATCAAGTGTATCATATGCCAAGTACGCCCCCTATTGACGTCAATGACGGTAAATGG
CCCGCCTGGCATTATGCCCAGTACATGACCTTATGGGACTTTCCTACTTGGCAGTACATCTACGTATTAG
TCATCGCTATTACCATGGTGATGCGGTTTTGGCAGTACATCAATGGGCGTGGATAGCGGTTTGACTCACG
GGGATTTCCAAGTCTCCACCCCATTGACGTCAATGGGAGTTTGTTTTGGCACCAAAATCAACGGGACTTT
CCAAAATGTCGTAACAACTCCGCCCCATTGACGCAAATGGGCGGTAGGCGTGTACGGTGGGAGGTCTATA
TAAGCAGAGCTCTCTGGCTAACTAGAGAACCCACTGCTTACTGGCTTATCGAAATTAATACGACTCACTA
TAGGGAGACCCAAGCTGGCTAGCGCCACCATGAAGACCATCATCGCCCTGAGCTACATCTTCTGCCTGGT
GTTCGCCACGAATTTGTGCCCATTTGGGGAGGTATTTAACGCAACTACATTCCCTTCTGTTTACGCGTGG
GAAAGGAAGAGAATCAGTAATTGCGTTGCTGATTATTCTGTGCTTTACAACTCTACTTCTTTCAGTACAT
TCAAGTGCTACGGAGTTTCAGCAACTAAACTCAACGACTTGTGCTTCTCAAATGTGTACGCTGATAGCTT
CGTGGTCAAGGGTGACGATGTCCGCCAAATAGCGCCAGGCCAAACTGGGGTGATTGCGGATTACAATTAT
AAACTGCCCGACGATTTCTTGGGTTGTGTGCTTGCCTGGAACACTAATTCAAAGGATTCATCCACTTCCG
GCAACTACAATTACTTGTATAGATGGGTCCGACGGTCAAAATTGAATCCATACGAAAGGGATCTGTCTAA
TGACATCTATTCCCCAGGAGGCCAGAGCTGTAGCGCCGTTGGGCCTAACTGCTATAATCCACTGCGACCG
TATGGCTTTTTCACTACAGCTGGGGTAGGACATCAGCCGTATAGGGTTGTAGTCTTGTCTTTTGAATTGC
TTAATGCGCCAGCCACTGTCTGTGGACCTAAGCTGAGCACTGACGGATCCGGTCACCATCACCACCACCA
TCATCATTGATAACTCGAGTCTAGAGGGCCCGTTTAAACCCGCTGATCAGCCTCGACTGTGCCTTCTAGT
TGCCAGCCATCTGTTGTTTGCCCCTCCCCCGTGCCTTCCTTGACCCTGGAAGGTGCCACTCCCACTGTCC
TTTCCTAATAAAATGAGGAAATTGCATCGCATTGTCTGAGTAGGTGTCATTCTATTCTGGGGGGTGGGGT
GGGGCAGGACAGCAAGGGGGAGGATTGGGAAGACAATAGCAGGCATGCTGGGGATGCGGTGGGCTCTATG
GCTTCTGAGGCGGAAAGAACCAGCTGGGGCTCTAGGGGGTATCCCC
[124 nt withheld, positions 1797-1920]
C
[91 nt withheld, positions 1922-2012]
A
[49 nt withheld, positions 2014-2062]
CCTTTGACGTTGGAGTCCACGTTCTTT
[37 nt withheld, positions 2090-2126]
ACCCTATCTCGGTCTATTCTTTTGATTTATAAGGGATTTTGCCGATTTCGGCCTATTGGTTAAAAAATGA
GCTGATTTAACAAAAATTTAACGCGAATTAATTCTGTGGAATGTGTGTCAGTTAGGGTGTGGAAAGTCCC
CAGGCTCCCCAGCAGGCAGAAGTATGCAAAGCATGCATCTCAATTAGTCAGCAACCAGGTGTGGAAAGTC
CCCAGGCTCCCCAGCAGGCAGAAGTATGCAAAGCATGCATCTCAATTAGTCAGCAACCATAGTCCCGCCC
CTAACTCCGCCCATCCCGCCCCTAACTCCGCCCAGTTCCGCCCATTCTCCGCCCCATGGCTGACTAATTT
TTTTTATTTATGCAGAGGCCGAGGCCGCCTCTGCCTCTGAGCTATTCCAGAAGTAGTGAGGAGGCTTTTT
TGGAGGCCTAGGCTTTTGCAAAAAGCTCCCGGGAGCTTGTATATCCATTTTCGGATCTGATCAAGAGACA
GGATGAGGATCGTTTCGCATGATTGAACAAGATGGATTGCACGCAGGTTCTCCGGCCGCTTGGGTGGAGA
GGCTATTCGGCTATGACTGGGCACAACAGACAATCGGCTGCTCTGATGCCGCCGTGTTCCGGCTGTCAGC
GCAGGGGCGCCCGGTTCTTTTTGTCAAGACCGACCTGTCCGGTGCCCTGAATGAACTGCAGGACGAGGCA
GCGCGGCTATCGTGGCTGGCCACGACGGGCGTTCCTTGCGCAGCTGTGCTCGACGTTGTCACTGAAGCGG
GAAGGGACTGGCTGCTATTGGGCGAAGTGCCGGGGCAGGATCTCCTGTCATCTCACCTTGCTCCTGCCGA
GAAAGTATCCATCATGGCTGATGCAATGCGGCGGCTGCATACGCTTGATCCGGCTACCTGCCCATTCGAC
CACCAAGCGAAACATCGCATCGAGCGAGCACGTACTCGGATGGAAGCCGGTCTTGTCGATCAGGATGATC
TGGACGAAGAGCATCAGGGGCTCGCGCCAGCCGAACTGTTCGCCAGGCTCAAGGCGCGCATGCCCGACGG
CGAGGATCTCGTCGTGACCCATGGCGATGCCTGCTTGCCGAATATCATGGTGGAAAATGGCCGCTTTTCT
GGATTCATCGACTGTGGCCGGCTGGGTGTGGCGGACCGCTATCAGGACATAGCGTTGGCTACCCGTGATA
TTGCTGAAGAGCTTGGCGGCGAATGGGCTGACCGCTTCCTCGTGCTTTACGGTATCGCCGCTCCCGATTC
GCAGCGCATCGCCTTCTATCGCCTTCTTGACGAGTTCTTCTGAGCGGGACTCTGGGGTTCGAAATGACCG
ACCAAGCGACGCCCAACCTGCCATCACGAGATTTCGATTCCACCGCCGCCTTCTATGAAAGGTTGGGCTT
CGGAATCGTTTTCCGGGACGCCGGCTGGATGATCCTCCAGCGCGGGGATCTCATGCTGGAGTTCTTCGCC
CACCCCAACTTGTTTATTGCAGCTTATAATGGTTACAAATAAAGCAATAGCATCACAAATTTCACAAATA
AAGCATTTTTTTCACTGCATTCTAGTTGTGGTTTGTCCAAACTCATCAATGTATCTTATCATGTCTGTAT
ACCGTCGACCTCTAGCTAGAGCTTGGCGTAATCATGGTCATAGCTGTTTCCTGTGTGAAATTGTTATCCG
CTCACAATTCCACACAACATACGAGCCGGAAGCATAAAGTGTAAAGCCTGGGGTGCCTAATGAGTGAGCT
AACTCACATTAATTGCGTTGCGCTCACTGCCCGCTTTCCAGTCGGGAAACCTGTCGTGCCAGCTGCATTA
ATGAATCGGCCAACGCGCGGGGAGAGGCGGTTTGCGTATTGGGCGCTCTTCCGCTTCCTCGCTCACTGAC
TCGCTGCGCTCGGTCGTTCGGCTGCGGCGAGCGGTATCAGCTCACTCAAAGGCGGTAATACGGTTATCCA
CAGAATCAGGGGATAACGCAGGAAAGAACATGTGAGCAAAAGGCCAGCAAAAGGCCAGGAACCGTAAAAA
GGCCGCGTTGCTGGCGTTTTTCCATAGGCTCCGCCCCCCTGACGAGCATCACAAAAATCGACGCTCAAGT
CAGAGGTGGCGAAACCCGACAGGACTATAAAGATACCAGGCGTTTCCCCCTGGAAGCTCCCTCGTGCGCT
CTCCTGTTCCGACCCTGCCGCTTACCGGATACCTGTCCGCCTTTCTCCCTTCGGGAAGCGTGGCGCTTTC
TCATAGCTCACGCTGTAGGTATCTCAGTTCGGTGTAGGTCGTTCGCTCCAAGCTGGGCTGTGTGCACGAA
CCCCCCGTTCAGCCCGACCGCTGCGCCTTATCCGGTAACTATCGTCTTGAGTCCAACCCGGTAAGACACG
ACTTATCGCCACTGGCAGCAGCCACTGGTAACAGGATTAGCAGAGCGAGGTATGTAGGCGGTGCTACAGA
GTTCTTGAAGTGGTGGCCTAACTACGGCTACACTAGAAGAACAGTATTTGGTATCTGCGCTCTGCTGAAG
CCAGTTACCTTCGGAAAAAGAGTTGGTAGCTCTTGATCCGGCAAACAAACCACCGCTGGTAGCGGTGGTT
TTTTTGTTTGCAAGCAGCAGATTACGCGCAGAAAAAAAGGATCTCAAGAAGATCCTTTGATCTTTTCTAC
GGGGTCTGACGCTCAGTGGAACGAAAACTCACGTTAAGGGATTTTGGTCATGAGATTATCAAAAAGGATC
TTCACCTAGATCCTTTTAAATTAAAAATGAAGTTTTAAATCAATCTAAAGTATATATGAGTAAACTTGGT
CTGACAGTTACCAATGCTTAATCAGTGAGGCACCTATCTCAGCGATCTGTCTATTTCGTTCATCCATAGT
TGCCTGACTCCCCGTCGTGTAGATAACTACGATACGGGAGGGCTTACCATCTGGCCCCAGTGCTGCAATG
ATACCGCGAGACCCACGCTCACCGGCTCCAGATTTATCAGCAATAAACCAGCCAGCCGGAAGGGCCGAGC
GCAGAAGTGGTCCTGCAACTTTATCCGCCTCCATCCAGTCTATTAATTGTTGCCGGGAAGCTAGAGTAAG
TAGTTCGCCAGTTAATAGTTTGCGCAACGTTGTTGCCATTGCTACAGGCATCGTGGTGTCACGCTCGTCG
TTTGGTATGGCTTCATTCAGCTCCGGTTCCCAACGATCAAGGCGAGTTACATGATCCCCCATGTTGTGCA
AAAAAGCGGTTAGCTCCTTCGGTCCTCCGATCGTTGTCAGAAGTAAGTTGGCCGCAGTGTTATCACTCAT
GGTTATGGCAGCACTGCATAATTCTCTTACTGTCATGCCATCCGTAAGATGCTTTTCTGTGACTGGTGAG
TACTCAACCAAGTCATTCTGAGAATAGTGTATGCGGCGACCGAGTTGCTCTTGCCCGGCGTCAATACGGG
ATAATACCGCGCCACATAGCAGAACTTTAAAAGTGCTCATCATTGGAAAACGTTCTTCGGGGCGAAAACT
CTCAAGGATCTTACCGCTGTTGAGATCCAGTTCGATGTAACCCACTCGTGCACCCAACTGATCTTCAGCA
TCTTTTACTTTCACCAGCGTTTCTGGGTGAGCAAAAACAGGAAGGCAAAATGCCGCAAAAAAGGGAATAA
GGGCGACACGGAAATGTTGAATACTCATACTCTTCCTTTTTCAATATTATTGAAGCATTTATCAGGGTTA
TTGTCTCATGAGCGGATACATATTTGAATGTATTTAGAAAAATAAACAAATAGGGGTTCCGCGCACATTT
CCCCGAAAAGTGCCACCTGACGTCGACGGATCGGGAGATCTCCCGATCCCCTATGGTGCACTCTCAGTAC
AATCTGCTCTGATGCCGCATAGTTAAGCCAGTATCTGCTCCCTGCTTGTGTGTTGGAGGTC
Features (pLannotate 1.2.2; 21 found; start..end, strand, type, name):
    128..507     +  enhancer       CMV enhancer: human cytomegalovirus immediate early enhancer
    508..711     +  promoter       CMV promoter: human cytomegalovirus (CMV) immediate early promoter
    707..740     +  LTR            5' LTR (truncated) (fragment): truncated 5' long terminal repeat (LTR) from HIV-1
    756..774     +  promoter       T7 promoter: promoter for bacteriophage T7 RNA polymerase
    848..1444    +  CDS            S (fragment): SPIKE_SARS - Experimental evidence at protein level: Swiss-Prot protein existence level 1. [Spike protein S2']: Acts as a viral fusion peptide which is unmasked following S2 cleavage occurring upon virus endocytosis. From Severe acute respiratory syndrome coronavirus (SARS-CoV).
   1453..1473    +  CDS            10xHis (fragment): 10xHis affinity tag
   1527..1751    +  polyA_signal   bGH poly(A) signal: bovine growth hormone polyadenylation signal
   1755..1776    +  promoter       SV40 promoter (fragment): SV40 enhancer and early promoter
   1797..2225    +  rep_origin     f1 ori (sequence partly withheld): f1 bacteriophage origin of replication; arrow indicates direction of (+) strand synthesis
   2239..2568    +  promoter       SV40 promoter: SV40 enhancer and early promoter
   2635..3426    +  CDS            neo: KKA2_KLEPN - Also known as kan, nptII. Experimental evidence at protein level: Swiss-Prot protein existence level 1. Resistance to kanamycin, neomycin, paromomycin, ribostamycin, butirosin and gentamicin B. From Klebsiella pneumoniae.
   3450..3608    +  CDS            ble (fragment): BLE_KLEPN - Experimental evidence at protein level: Swiss-Prot protein existence level 1. Binding protein with a strong affinity to the bleomycin family of antibiotics. Binds to CL990; an antimitotic-antibiotic compound. From Klebsiella pneumoniae.
   3603..3724    +  polyA_signal   SV40 poly(A) signal: SV40 polyadenylation signal
   3797..3813    -  protein_bind   lac operator: The lac repressor binds to the lac operator to inhibit transcription in E. coli. This inhibition can be relieved by adding lactose or isopropyl-β-D-thiogalactopyranoside (IPTG). lac repressor encoded by lacI
   3821..3851    -  promoter       lac promoter: promoter for the E. coli lac operon
   3866..3887    -  protein_bind   CAP binding site: CAP binding activates transcription in the presence of cAMP. E. coli catabolite activator protein
   3900..3992    -  CDS            lacI (fragment): lac repressor; lacI; The lac repressor binds to the lac operator to inhibit transcription in E. coli. This inhibition can be relieved by adding lactose or isopropyl-β-D-thiogalactopyranoside (IPTG).
   4175..4763    -  rep_origin     ori: high-copy-number ColE1/pMB1/pBR322/pUC origin of replication
   4934..5794    -  CDS            AmpR: β-lactamase; bla; confers resistance to ampicillin, carbenicillin, and related antibiotics
   5795..5899    -  promoter       AmpR promoter: bla
   5958..6010    -  misc_feature   bom (fragment): basis of mobility region from pBR322
