[The description below was written by a language model from this plasmid's Addgene catalogue record and pLannotate feature annotations shown in this document.]
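Description:
pcDNA3-RsSHC014-RBD-8h is a mammalian expression plasmid of about 6 kb, built on the Invitrogen pcDNA3.1(+) backbone, for producing the receptor-binding domain of the spike protein from the bat coronavirus isolate RsSHC014. It is maintained in E. coli as a high-copy plasmid through a ColE1/pUC-type origin and selected with ampicillin via the β-lactamase gene. An f1 origin is also present. For mammalian cells, a neomycin phosphotransferase cassette driven by the SV40 early promoter and ended by the SV40 polyadenylation signal allows G418 selection of stable transfectants.

The roughly 700 bp insert sits between the NheI and XhoI sites, downstream of the CMV immediate-early enhancer and promoter and upstream of the bovine growth hormone polyadenylation signal. A T7 promoter lies just ahead of the coding region. The open reading frame is a human codon-optimized segment covering spike residues T321 to D519. It carries an N-terminal HA leader sequence, which presumably acts as a signal peptide for secretion, and a C-terminal GSG linker followed by an eight-histidine tag for affinity purification and detection. The automated annotation labels the coding region as a fragment of SARS-CoV spike and the tag as a partial 10xHis. These labels reflect homology matches, and the catalogue entry defines the actual insert. Short hits to an HIV-1 LTR, ble, lacI and an extra SV40 promoter fragment are likely backbone remnants or annotation artefacts.

The associated publication concerns an engineered decoy receptor that broadly binds spike sequence variants. This suggests the plasmid is used to make soluble, tagged RBD protein for receptor-binding studies across related coronaviruses.
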