Addgene plasmid #161826: pcDNA3-RsSHC014-RBD-8h
Purpose: Mammalian expression plasmid for RBD of bat coronavirus isolate RsSHC014
Depositing lab: Erik Procko. Depositing organization: University of Illinois at Urbana-Champaign. Publication: An engineered decoy receptor for SARS-CoV-2 broadly binds protein S sequence variants. Chan KK, Tan TJC, Narayanan KK, Procko E. Sci Adv. 2021 Feb 17;7(8). pii: 7/8/eabf1738. doi: 10.1126/sciadv.abf1738. Print 2021 Feb. PubMed 33597251.
Backbone
  Vector backbone: pcDNA3.1(+)
  Backbone manufacturer: Invitrogen
  Backbone size w/o insert (bp): 5332
  Total vector size (bp): 6034
  Vector type: Mammalian Expression
  Selectable markers: Neomycin (select with G418)
Growth in bacteria
  Bacterial resistance: Ampicillin, 100 μg/mL
  Growth temperature: 37°C
  Growth strain: DH5alpha
  Copy number: High Copy
Gene/Insert
  Gene/Insert name: Receptor-binding domain (RBD) of spike protein S (alt name: RBD)
  Species: RsSHC014 bat coronavirus
  Insert size (bp): 702
  Mutation: Human codon optimized RBD (a.a. T321-D519)
  GenBank ID: AGZ48806.1
  Promoter: CMV
  Tag / fusion protein: GSG linker and 8his tag (C terminal on insert); HA leader sequence (N terminal on insert)
  Cloning method: Restriction Enzyme; 5′ cloning site NheI (not destroyed); 3′ cloning site XhoI (not destroyed)
  Sequencing primers: 5′ CMV-fwd; 3′ BGH-rev
Terms and licenses: Academic/Nonprofit Terms; Industry Terms: Not Available to Industry
How to cite: pcDNA3-RsSHC014-RBD-8h was a gift from Erik Procko (Addgene plasmid # 161826 ; http://n2t.net/addgene:161826 ; RRID:Addgene_161826)
